Addgene plasmid #198156: p6172
Purpose: bacterial expression of pipB2::HaloTag fusion, mutant form
Depositing lab: Michael Hensel. Depositing organization: Universitaet Osnabrueck.
Backbone
  Vector backbone: pWSK29
  Vector type: Bacterial Expression
Growth in bacteria
  Bacterial resistance: Ampicillin, 100 μg/mL
  Growth temperature: 37°C
  Growth strain: NEB Stable
  Copy number: Low Copy
Gene/Insert
  Gene/Insert name: PpipB2 pipB2 deltaCC::L16::HaloTag::HA
  Species: Salmonella enterica serovar Typhimurium
  Entrez Gene: STM2780 (a.k.a. STM2780)
  Tag / fusion protein: HaloTag-HA (C terminal on insert)
  Cloning method: Gibson Cloning
Terms and licenses: Academic/Nonprofit Terms; Industry Terms: Not Available to Industry
How to cite: p6172 was a gift from Michael Hensel (Addgene plasmid # 198156 ; http://n2t.net/addgene:198156 ; RRID:Addgene_198156)
