[The description below was written by a language model from this plasmid's Addgene catalogue record and pLannotate feature annotations shown in this document.]
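Description:
p6172 is a low-copy bacterial expression plasmid built on the pWSK29 backbone, carrying a mutant form of the Salmonella enterica serovar Typhimurium effector gene pipB2 fused to HaloTag. Replication depends on the pSC101 origin together with its Rep101 (RepA) initiator protein, which accounts for the low copy number. Selection is by ampicillin through the bla gene and its own promoter. The backbone also retains an f1 phage origin, a pBluescript-type cloning region flanked by T3 and T7 promoters, the lac promoter/operator with a CAP site, and interrupted lacZα segments. Short annotated fragments of a tetracycline resistance gene, lacI, an RSF origin and a Tn903 transposition protein appear to be non-functional backbone remnants or partial annotation matches.

The insert, assembled by Gibson cloning, is described as PpipB2 pipB2 deltaCC::L16::HaloTag::HA. It therefore comprises the pipB2 promoter, a pipB2 coding sequence bearing the "deltaCC" alteration, an L16 linker, and C-terminal HaloTag and HA tags. The record does not define the deltaCC change, and the promoter, linker and HA tag are not annotated separately in the feature table. The table does show pipB2 and HaloTag as adjacent reading frames on the same strand, with unannotated sequence upstream of pipB2 where the promoter would be expected. PipB2 is an effector that links kinesin-1 to the Salmonella-containing vacuole and promotes outward extension of Salmonella-induced filaments. HaloTag binds chloroalkane ligands covalently, allowing fluorescent labelling of the fusion, and the HA epitope permits antibody detection. The stated purpose is bacterial expression of this mutant pipB2::HaloTag fusion, and the design would be compatible with comparing its behaviour with a wild-type counterpart.
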