Features (pLannotate 1.2.2; 19 found; start..end, strand, type, name):
    414..542     +  CDS            TRA2_ECOLX (fragment): Protein predicted: Swiss-Prot protein existence level 4. Required for transposition of transposon Tn903. From Escherichia coli.
   1297..2247    -  CDS            Rep101: RepA protein needed for replication with the pSC101 origin; rep101
   2295..2517    -  rep_origin     pSC101 ori: low-copy replication origin that requires the Rep101 protein
   2882..3503    -  CDS            TcR (fragment): tetracycline efflux protein; tet; confers resistance to tetracycline
   3506..3522    -  CDS            lacZα (fragment): LacZα fragment of β-galactosidase; lacZ fragment
   3561..3689    +  rep_origin     RSF ori (fragment): Plasmids containing the RSF 1030 origin of replication can be propagated in E. coli cells that contain additional plasmids with compatible origins.
   3691..3783    +  CDS            lacI (fragment): lac repressor; lacI; The lac repressor binds to the lac operator to inhibit transcription in E. coli. This inhibition can be relieved by adding lactose or isopropyl-β-D-thiogalactopyranoside (IPTG).
   3796..3817    +  protein_bind   CAP binding site: CAP binding activates transcription in the presence of cAMP. E. coli catabolite activator protein
   3832..3862    +  promoter       lac promoter: promoter for the E. coli lac operon
   3870..3886    +  protein_bind   lac operator: The lac repressor binds to the lac operator to inhibit transcription in E. coli. This inhibition can be relieved by adding lactose or isopropyl-β-D-thiogalactopyranoside (IPTG). lac repressor encoded by lacI
   3931..3949    +  promoter       T3 promoter: promoter for bacteriophage T3 RNA polymerase
   3962..3991    +  misc_feature   MCS (fragment): pBluescript multiple cloning site
   4023..4906    -  CDS            HaloTag® (fragment): modified bacterial dehalogenase that forms covalent bonds with chloroalkane derivatives
   4955..6004    -  CDS            pipB2: PIPB2_SALTY - Experimental evidence at protein level: Swiss-Prot protein existence level 1. Effector proteins function to alter host cell physiology and promote bacterial survival in host tissues. Involved in the reorganization of late endosome/lysosome (LE/Lys) compartments in mammalian cells. Necessary and sufficient to link kinesin-1 onto the Salmonella-containing vacuole (SCV) membrane. Required for centrifugal extension of lysosomal glycoprotein-rich membrane tubules, known as Salmonella-induced filaments (Sifs), away from the SCV and toward the cell periphery. Required for virulence, but
   6419..6437    -  promoter       T7 promoter: promoter for bacteriophage T7 RNA polymerase
   6445..6600    +  CDS            lacZα (fragment): LacZα fragment of β-galactosidase; lacZ fragment
   6605..7033    +  rep_origin     f1 ori (sequence partly withheld): f1 bacteriophage origin of replication; arrow indicates direction of (+) strand synthesis
   7086..7190    +  promoter       AmpR promoter: bla
   7191..276     +  CDS            AmpR (across the origin): β-lactamase; bla; confers resistance to ampicillin, carbenicillin, and related antibiotics
>Addgene plasmid #198156 | p6172 | addgene full sequence | sequence record 388057 | Addgene NGS Result
CTACTTACTCTAGCTTCCCGGCAACAATTAATAGACTGGATGGAGGCGGATAAAGTTGCAGGACCACTTC
TGCGCTCGGCCCTTCCGGCTGGCTGGTTTATTGCTGATAAATCTGGAGCCGGTGAGCGTGGGTCTCGCGG
TATCATTGCAGCACTGGGGCCAGATGGTAAGCCCTCCCGTATCGTAGTTATCTACACGACGGGGAGTCAG
GCAACTATGGATGAACGAAATAGACAGATCGCTGAGATAGGTGCCTCACTGATTAAGCATTGGTAACTGT
CAGACCAAGTTTACTCATATATACTTTAGATTGATTTAAAACTTCATTTTTAATTTAAAAGGATCTAGGT
GAAGATCCTTTTTGATAATCTCATGACCAAAATCCCTTAACGTGAGTTTTCGTTCCACTGAGCGTCAGAT
CTCTGTTCGGGGGTTCACTGACGCTGCGTGACTACGATGGTCAGGTTGCGGAGGCTATGGCCCTGGTACG
AGCGCTGAACAAAATGACGAAAGCAGGTATGCCTGAAAGCGTGCGTATTGCCTGAAAACACAACCCGCTA
CGGGGGAGACTTACCCGAAATCTGATTTATTCAACAAAGCCACTTTCAGTATGGATTTGGGTGTTACGGG
GGGGGGTTGGTGCTTAAAATCGCGCTGAGGATTTCTGATGGTGTTAAGCGGGCGGTTTTGAGATGTAAAC
TCGCCCGTTTAACATAATGGATCTTGCGCGCACCGCCCGAACACCACTCGCCACAAAAAACCGCCGGAAC
GTCCAAAAGTACGGGTTTTGCTGCCCGCAAACGGGCTGTTCTGGTGTTGCTAGTTTGTTATCAGAATCGC
AGATCCGGCTTCAGCCGGTTTGCCGGCTGAAAGCGCTATTTCTTCCAGAATTGCCATGATTTTTTCCCCA
CGGGAGGCGTCACTGGCTCCCGTGTTGTCGGCAGCTTTGATTCGATAAGCAGCATCGCCTGTTTCAGGCT
GTCTATGTGTGACTGTTGAGCTGTAACAAGTTGTCTCAGGTGTTCAATTTCATGTTCTAGTTGCTTTGTT
TTACTGGTTTCACCTGTTCTATTAGGTGTTACATGCTGTTCATCTGTTACATTGTCGATCTGTTCATGGT
GAACAGCTTTGAATGCACCAAAAACTCGTAAAAGCTCTGATGTATCTATCTTTTTTACACCGTTTTCATC
TGTGCATATGGACAGTTTTCCCTTTGATATGTAACGGTGAACAGTTGTTCTACTTTTGTTTGTTAGTCTT
GATGCTTCACTGATAGATACAAGAGCCATAAGAACCTCAGATCCTTCCGTATTTAGCCAGTATGTTCTCT
AGTGTGGTTCGTTGTTTTTGCGTGAGCCATGAGAACGAACCATTGAGATCATACTTACTTTGCATGTCAC
TCAAAAATTTTGCCTCAAAACTGGTGAGCTGAATTTTTGCAGTTAAAGCATCGTGTAGTGTTTTTCTTAG
TCCGTTATGTAGGTAGGAATCTGATGTAATGGTTGTTGGTATTTTGTCACCATTCATTTTTATCTGGTTG
TTCTCAAGTTCGGTTACGAGATCCATTTGTCTATCTAGTTCAACTTGGAAAATCAACGTATCAGTCGGGC
GGCCTCGCTTATCAACCACCAATTTCATATTGCTGTAAGTGTTTAAATCTTTACTTATTGGTTTCAAAAC
CCATTGGTTAAGCCTTTTAAACTCATGGTAGTTATTTTCAAGCATTAACATGAACTTAAATTCATCAAGG
CTAATCTCTATATTTGCCTTGTGAGTTTTCTTTTGTGTTAGTTCTTTTAATAACCACTCATAAATCCTCA
TAGAGTATTTGTTTTCAAAAGACTTAACATGTTCCAGATTATATTTTATGAATTTTTTTAACTGGAAAAG
ATAAGGCAATATCTCTTCACTAAAAACTAATTCTAATTTTTCGCTTGAGAACTTGGCATAGTTTGTCCAC
TGGAAAATCTCAAAGCCTTTAACCAAAGGATTCCTGATTTCCACAGTTCTCGTCATCAGCTCTCTGGTTG
CTTTAGCTAATACACCATAAGCATTTTCCCTACTGATGTTCATCATCTGAGCGTATTGGTTATAAGTGAA
CGATACCGTCCGTTCTTTCCTTGTAGGGTTTTCAATCGTGGGGTTGAGTAGTGCCACACAGCATAAAATT
AGCTTGGTTTCATGCTCCGTTAAGTCATAGCGACTAATCGCTAGTTCATTTGCTTTGAAAACAACTAATT
CAGACATACATCTCAATTGGTCTAGGTGATTTTAATCACTATACCAATTGAGATGGGCTAGTCAATGATA
ATTACTAGTCCTTTTCCTTTGAGTTGTGGGTATCTGTAAATTCTGCTAGACCTTTGCTGGAAAACTTGTA
AATTCTGCTAGACCCTCTGTAAATTCCGCTAGACCTTTGTGTGTTTTTTTTGTTTATATTCAAGTGGTTA
TAATTTATAGAATAAAGAAAGAATAAAAAAAGATAAAAAGAATAGATCCCAGCCCTGTGTATAACTCACT
ACTTTAGTCAGTTCCGCAGTATTACAAAAGGATGTCGCAAACGCTGTTTGCTCCTCTACAAAACAGACCT
TAAAACCCTAAAGGATTAAGTAGCACCCTCGCAAGCTCGGGCAAATCGCTGAATATTCCTTTTGTCTCCG
ACCATCAGGCACCTGAGTCGCTGTCTTTTTCGTGACATTCAGTTCGCTGCGCTCACGGCTCTGGCAGTGA
ATGGGGGTAAATGGCACTACAGGCGCCTTTTATGGATTCATGCAAGGAAACTACCCATAATACAAGAAAA
GCCCGTCACGGGCTTCTCAGGGCGTTTTATGGCGGGTCTGCGGAGTGGTGAATCCGTTAGCGAGGTGCCG
CCGGCTTCCATTCAGGTCGAGGTGGCCCGGCTCCATGCACCGCGACGCAACGCGGGGAGGCAGACAAGGT
ATAGGGCGGCGCCTACAATCCATGCCAACCCGTTCCATGTGCTCGCCGAGGCGGCATAAATCGCCGTGAC
GATCAGCGGTCCAATGATCGAAGTTAGGCTGGTAAGAGCCGCGAGCGATCCTTGAAGCTGTCCCTGATGG
TCGTCATCTACCTGCCTGGACAGCATGGCCTGCAACGCGGGCATCCCGATGCCGCCGGAAGCGAGAAGAA
TCATAATGGGGAAGGCCATCCAGCCTCGCGTCGCGAACGCCAGCAAGACGTAGCCCAGCGCGTCGGCCGC
CATGCCGGCGATAATGGCCTGCTTCTCGCCGAAACGTTTGGTGGCGGGACCAGTGACGAAGGCTTGAGCG
AGGGCGTGCAAGATTCCGAATACCGCAAGCGACAGGCCGATCATCGTCGCGCTCCAGCGAAAGCGGTCCT
CGCCGAAAATGACCCAGAGCGCTGCCGGCACCCTGTCCTACGAGTTGCATGATAAAGAAGACAGTCATAA
GTGCGGCGACGATAGTCATGCCCCGCGCCCACCGGAAGGAGCTGACTGGGTTGAAGGCTCTCAAGGGCAT
CGGCATTCGCCATTCAGGCTGCCTCCTACCAAGACGACTTAAAATCCGACCCGTAGAGATCTCACATGTT
CTTTCCTGCGTTATCCCCTGATTCTGTGGATAACCGTATTACCGCCTTTGAGTGAGCTGATACCGCTCGC
CGCAGCCGAACGACCGAGCGCAGCGAGTCAGTGAGCGAGGAAGCGGAAGAGCGCCCAATACGCAAACCGC
CTCTCCCCGCGCGTTGGCCGATTCATTAATGCAGCTGGCACGACAGGTTTCCCGACTGGAAAGCGGGCAG
TGAGCGCAACGCAATTAATGTGAGTTAGCTCACTCATTAGGCACCCCAGGCTTTACACTTTATGCTTCCG
GCTCGTATGTTGTGTGGAATTGTGAGCGGATAACAATTTCACACAGGAAACAGCTATGACCATGATTACG
CCAAGCGCGCAATTAACCCTCACTAAAGGGAACAAAAGCTGGAGCTCCACCGCGGTGGCGGCCGCTCTAG
ATTAAGCGTAGTCTGGGACGTCGTATGGGTAACCGGAAATCTCCAGAGTAGACAGCCAGCGCGCGATCCC
GCTGCCGATCAGGTCCGGGTTGTCTTCTTGCAGCAGATTCAGACCCGGGCCGATGTCCACAGCCTTGCAG
TTAGGCAGGCTTTTGGCCAGGCGAGCGGCTTCGGCCGGTGGGATCAGAACGCCTGGGGTGCCCCAGAACA
GCAGCTTCGGGACAGGGGACTGGTGCAGCCAGTCCATGTATTCTTCGACCAGCGCGACGATGTTCGCTGG
CTCACCGGCGATTGGCAGCTCGTTTGGGAAGCGCCACAGTGGCTCGCGGTCAACAGGATTCAGGAACGGC
TCGCGGTAATGGTCCATCTCGACTTCAGTCAGCGGGCGGACGACACCCATCGGCAGCGTACCCTCGATAA
AAACGTTCTGATCGATGATCAGCTTGCGGCCGACGTCGGTGGTGCGGAAGGCCTGGAAGGTCTCGCGGGC
AAATTCTGGCCATTCGTCCCAGGTCGGGATAGGGCGGATGAACTCCATAAATGCAATACCTTTGACGCGC
TCTGGATTGCGCTTGGCCCAGTGGAAACCCAGAGCGGAGCCCCAGTCGTGAATGACCAGGACGACCTCTT
CCAGACCCAGGGCTTCGATGAAGGCATCCATGAAGCGGACGTGGTCGTCGAAGAAATAACCCAGGTCTGG
TTTGTCGGATTTGCCCATACCGATCAGGTCTGGAGCAATGCAGCGATGGGTCGGTGCAACATGCGGGATG
ATGTTGCGCCACACGTAGGAGGAGGTCGGGTTACCGTGCAGGAACAGCACAGGGGTGCCATCGCGCGGAC
CAACATCGACGTAGTGCATGCGCTCGCCCAGGACTTCCACATAATGGGGGTCGAATGGAAAGCCAGTACC
GATTTCGGATCCCGCCGCCGCTTCGCCCGCGCCCGCCGCAGACGCCGCAGAGCCAATATTTTCACTATAA
AATTCGTTAAAGAGTGTTTGTGTGCTTGTAGACATTGTGGCGTCTTCAGTACGCAAATCGGTTAGTGTAC
AATCTTTAAAACAGGTATTGTTTAAATTAGCCTCAGCCAAATCAGCCCCGTCCAGGTTCGTAGAAATGAA
ACTCGCCTTTCGCAGGTTTGCCCGGGTTAAGACAGCGCCTTCCATAATTGCAGCCATTATAGTAGCACCC
TGTAATGTCGCACCGCTCATATCAGCACGTATAAGGGTTGCGCCTGAAAGATTAGTGTGATCCATATTTG
CACCGGAGCAATTACATTCTATCATGCTACAGCCTAACAGACTCGCGTGTTGTAAATTGGCGCCAGTAAG
ATTAGCGTGATCGAGGGTAGCGCCACACATAATGCTATCTTCCAGACAGGCGTTCTTGAAATTACTGTCG
CCTAGTGATGTTCCCGATAGATTTGCGCCCTTAAAATTTGCACCTTCACAATCCGCCATAAACAGCACTG
CCCCCTCTAAATTTGCGCCGCTTAAGTCTGCGTCACATAAATTTTCTGACGTCAGATTTGCTCCGGTAAG
GACAGCGCCTTTAAGATTCATGCCTCCCTGGGCAGTTAATATTACAGAATCCTGAGGGAGAGAAAATTCG
CATCTGAATAGTAAAGCTCGGCATATTTTTTCAAAAGAGGCAAGCGGAATTTCTCTTGTCTCAGAATGGT
CGCCTTTACTGACTCGTACAATAACTTGTCCAGCTTCGTTATTCTCACCAGGAAGATTAAATTCGACACG
ACACCCATCCATATCATCCAGGATGATGTTTTCTGGCAACGGAGCACCTCTGTCAGGCATTGTACTTTTC
AATGTCTCAGCATCAGTCTCTATGTCTTCCTGATCTTGTGTTTCATTTCTCCGACGTATCCCACCACAGG
TAAAAAAGTTAATGATATATTCCAGAATGGTTTTGGGCGAGGTAGCTTGCCGCATAGCAGCAGAAGTCCC
CGCGCCAAAAGCAGATTTAGCCATACCAGCCAGACTATCGAGTGAACGCTCCATATATTTTCTCCCAGAG
ACAGCAACACAGTGCATGATAAAATTTATCATATAGATTTGCATTTAGAGATAAGGTGAATACCCCCTTT
ACGTCTGGTTACATAATAACGTATCACGACGCGTTGCTGTCTGGCTTACACAATAGCAGCCAAATAAATA
TATTGGCTTATACTCGTCATACTTCAAGTTGCATGTGCTGCGGCCGCGTTCCCTCACCCCAGTCACTTAC
TTTAGTAAGCTCCTGGGGATTCGCTCGCTTGCCGCCTTCCTGCAACTCGAATTATTTAGAGTATATAACA
TCATTTAAAATAATAAACACGGCATTCGTTTTAATACTACGTTCTGGACTCATCCCACTCATTAGCAGAA
AACCTATTAAAAAGCGTGTTCAGGCATTTTATTAGGTACCCAATTCGCCCTATAGTGAGTCGTATTACGC
GCGCTCACTGGCCGTCGTTTTACAACGTCGTGACTGGGAAAACCCTGGCGTTACCCAACTTAATCGCCTT
GCAGCACATCCCCCTTTCGCCAGCTGGCGTAATAGCGAAGAGGCCCGCACCGATCGCCCTTCCCAACAGT
TGCGCAGCCTGAATGGCGAATGGG
[124 nt withheld, positions 6605-6728]
C
[91 nt withheld, positions 6730-6820]
A
[49 nt withheld, positions 6822-6870]
CCTTTGACGTTGGAGTCCACGTTCTTT
[37 nt withheld, positions 6898-6934]
ACCCTATCTCGGTCTATTCTTTTGATTTATAAGGGATTTTGCCGATTTCGGCCTATTGGTTAAAAAATGA
GCTGATTTAACAAAAATTTAACGCGAATTTTAACAAAATATTAACGCTTACAATTTAGGTGGCACTTTTC
GGGGAAATGTGCGCGGAACCCCTATTTGTTTATTTTTCTAAATACATTCAAATATGTATCCGCTCATGAG
ACAATAACCCTGATAAATGCTTCAATAATATTGAAAAAGGAAGAGTATGAGTATTCAACATTTCCGTGTC
GCCCTTATTCCCTTTTTTGCGGCATTTTGCCTTCCTGTTTTTGCTCACCCAGAAACGCTGGTGAAAGTAA
AAGATGCTGAAGATCAGTTGGGTGCACGAGTGGGTTACATCGAACTGGATCTCAACAGCGGTAAGATCCT
TGAGAGTTTTCGCCCCGAAGAACGTTTTCCAATGATGAGCACTTTTAAAGTTCTGCTATGTGGCGCGGTA
TTATCCCGTATTGACGCCGGGCAAGAGCAACTCGGTCGCCGCATACACTATTCTCAGAATGACTTGGTTG
AGTACTCACCAGTCACAGAAAAGCATCTTACGGATGGCATGACAGTAAGAGAATTATGCAGTGCTGCCAT
AACCATGAGTGATAACACTGCGGCCAACTTACTTCTGACAACGATCGGAGGACCGAAGGAGCTAACCGCT
TTTTTGCACAACATGGGGGATCATGTAACTCGCCTTGATCGCTGGGAACCGGAGCTGAATGAAGCCATAC
CAAACGACGAGCGTGACACCACGATGCCTGTAGCAATGGCAACAACGTTGCGCAAACTATTAACTGGCGA
A
